Addgene plasmid #235538: pTRIP-SFFV-tagRFP657-2A-coICP0
Purpose: To express tagRFP657-2A-coICP0 (co = codon-optimized)
Depositing lab: Nicolas Manel. Depositing organization: Institut Curie. Publication: Centromeric DNA amplification triggered by viral proteins activates nuclear cGAS. Lahaye X, Tran Van P, Chakraborty C, Shmakova A, Cao NTB, Ferran H, Ait-Mohamed O, Maurin M, Waterfall JJ, Kaufer BB, Fischer P, Hennig T, Dolken L, Lomonte P, Fachinetti D, Manel N. Cell. 2025 May 29:S0092-8674(25)00556-2. doi: 10.1016/j.cell.2025.05.008. PubMed 40460826.
Backbone
  Vector backbone: pTRIP-SFFV-tagRFP657-2A
  Vector type: Lentiviral
Growth in bacteria
  Bacterial resistance: Ampicillin, 100 μg/mL
  Growth temperature: 30°C
  Growth strain: NEB Stable
  Copy number: High Copy
Gene/Insert
  Gene/Insert name: ICP0
  Species: Herpes simplex virus 1 (HSV-1)
  Cloning method: Restriction Enzyme; 5′ cloning site Unknown (unknown if destroyed); 3′ cloning site n/a (unknown if destroyed)
  Sequencing primers: 5′ n/a
Terms and licenses: Academic/Nonprofit Terms; Industry Terms: Not Available to Industry
How to cite: pTRIP-SFFV-tagRFP657-2A-coICP0 was a gift from Nicolas Manel (Addgene plasmid # 235538 ; http://n2t.net/addgene:235538 ; RRID:Addgene_235538)
