[The description below was written by a language model from this plasmid's Addgene catalogue record and pLannotate feature annotations shown in this document.]
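Description:
pTRIP-SFFV-tagRFP657-2A-coICP0 is an HIV-1-derived lentiviral transfer vector of about 12.7 kb, built on the pTRIP-SFFV-tagRFP657-2A backbone, that expresses a codon-optimized version of the herpes simplex virus 1 immediate-early protein ICP0. It is propagated in E. coli through a high-copy ColE1/pUC-type origin and selected with ampicillin via the β-lactamase gene. The plasmid body also carries fragments of older vector sequence, including partial tetracycline resistance, bom and rop remnants, and an SV40 promoter followed by gpt fragments, the SV40 small t intron and a poly(A) signal. These appear to be legacy backbone elements rather than part of the payload.

The annotated viral region contains a 5' LTR, the Ψ packaging signal with a partial gag sequence, the Rev response element for Rev-dependent nuclear export of the genomic RNA, and the cPPT/CTS central flap that aids nuclear import of the reverse-transcribed genome. A U3-deleted 3' LTR fragment is also annotated, indicating a self-inactivating design. Within this framework, the spleen focus-forming virus LTR promoter drives a single open reading frame encoding the far-red fluorescent protein TagRFP657, followed by ICP0. The 2A peptide named in the construct is not separately annotated but presumably lies in the short gap between the two coding sequences. It would cause the reporter and ICP0 to be released as separate proteins, so far-red fluorescence marks transduced, ICP0-expressing cells.

ICP0 is a viral E3 ubiquitin ligase that degrades host nuclear factors such as PML, SP100 and IFI16. The associated publication concerns viral proteins that trigger centromeric DNA amplification and activate nuclear cGAS, which suggests the vector was used to deliver ICP0 into cells for that kind of study.
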