Features (pLannotate 1.2.2; 30 found; start..end, strand, type, name):
     43..108     +  intron         small t intron: SV40 (simian virus 40) small t antigen intron
    238..258     +  CDS            SV40 NLS: nuclear localization signal of SV40 (simian virus 40) large T antigen
    577..660     +  CDS            large T antigen (fragment): large T antigen from SV40 (simian virus 40)
    683..817     +  polyA_signal   SV40 poly(A) signal: SV40 polyadenylation signal
    984..1313    +  CDS            nef (fragment): NEF_HV1BR - Experimental evidence at protein level: Swiss-Prot protein existence level 1. Extracellular Nef protein targets CD4(+) T-lymphocytes for apoptosis by interacting with CXCR4 surface receptors (PubMed:14990729). From Human immunodeficiency virus type 1 group M subtype B (isolate BRU/LAI) (HIV-1).
   1361..1618    +  LTR            5' LTR (truncated): truncated 5' long terminal repeat (LTR) from HIV-1
   1665..1790    +  misc_feature   HIV-1 Ψ: packaging signal of human immunodeficiency virus type 1
   1774..2137    +  CDS            HIV-1 gag (fragment): gag protein from human immunodeficiency virus 1; gag
   2283..2516    +  misc_feature   RRE: The Rev response element (RRE) of HIV-1 allows for Rev-dependent mRNA export from the nucleus to the cytoplasm.
   2893..2993    +  CDS            Rev (fragment): human immunodeficiency virus 1 (HIV-1) Rev protein; rev; enhances nuclear export of unspliced and incompletely spliced viral mRNAs
   3038..3155    +  misc_feature   cPPT/CTS: central polypurine tract and central termination sequence of HIV-1
   3295..3702    +  promoter       SFFV promoter: spleen focus-forming virus long terminal repeat (LTR) promoter
   3721..4419    +  CDS            TagRFP657: TagRFP657 is a basic (constitutively fluorescent) far red fluorescent protein published in 2010, derived from Entacmaea quadricolor. It has low acid sensitivity.
   4504..6825    +  CDS            ICP0: ICP0_HHV11 - Also known as IE110. Experimental evidence at protein level: Swiss-Prot protein existence level 1. Evades nuclear antiviral defenses triggered by dsDNA viruses. Acts during the initial stages of lytic infection and the reactivation of latent viral genome. Prevents the antiviral effect of nuclear bodies by degrading host PML and SP100. Prevents antiviral response to viral DNA induced by IFI16 by degrading it. Additionally, inhibits host IRF3 nuclear signaling to prevent interferon production by the infected cells. Interestingly, the E3 ubiquitin ligase activity associated with the
   6822..7016    +  CDS            nef (fragment): NEF_HV1Z2 - Experimental evidence at protein level: Swiss-Prot protein existence level 1. Extracellular Nef protein targets CD4(+) T-lymphocytes for apoptosis by interacting with CXCR4 surface receptors. From Human immunodeficiency virus type 1 group M subtype D (isolate Z2/CDC-Z34) (HIV-1).
   7018..7049    +  LTR            3' LTR (ΔU3) (fragment): self-inactivating 3' long terminal repeat (LTR) from HIV-1
   7097..7277    +  LTR            5' LTR (truncated): truncated 5' long terminal repeat (LTR) from HIV-1
   8239..8337    -  CDS            TBC1D5 (fragment): TBCD5_HUMAN - Also known as KIAA0210. Experimental evidence at protein level: Swiss-Prot protein existence level 1. May act as a GTPase-activating protein (GAP) for Rab family protein(s). May act as a GAP for RAB7A. Can displace RAB7A and retromer CSC subcomplex from the endosomal membrane to the cytosol; at least retromer displacement seems to require its catalytic activity (PubMed:19531583, PubMed:20923837). Required for retrograde transport of cargo proteins from endosomes to the trans-Golgi network (TGN); the function seems to require its catalytic activity. Involved in regulation of autop
   8743..9022    +  CDS            TcR (fragment): tetracycline efflux protein; tet; confers resistance to tetracycline
   9023..9071    -  misc_feature   bom (fragment): basis of mobility region from pBR322
   9173..9208    -  CDS            rop (fragment): Rop protein, which maintains plasmids at low copy number; rop
   9303..9407    +  promoter       AmpR promoter: bla
   9408..10268   +  CDS            AmpR: β-lactamase; bla; confers resistance to ampicillin, carbenicillin, and related antibiotics
  10439..11027   +  rep_origin     ori: high-copy-number ColE1/pMB1/pBR322/pUC origin of replication
  11210..11266   +  CDS            lacI (fragment): lac repressor; lacI; The lac repressor binds to the lac operator to inhibit transcription in E. coli. This inhibition can be relieved by adding lactose or isopropyl-β-D-thiogalactopyranoside (IPTG).
  11273..11602   +  promoter       SV40 promoter: SV40 enhancer and early promoter
  11802..11921   +  CDS            gpt (fragment): XGPT_ECOLI - Also known as gpp, gxu. Experimental evidence at protein level: Swiss-Prot protein existence level 1. Purine salvage pathway enzyme that catalyzes the transfer of the ribosyl-5-phosphate group from 5-phospho-alpha-D-ribose 1- diphosphate (PRPP) to the N9 position of the 6-oxopurines guanine and xanthine to form the corresponding ribonucleotides GMP (guanosine 5'- monophosphate) and XMP (xanthosine 5'-monophosphate), with the release of PPi. To a lesser extent, also acts on hypoxanthine (PubMed:9100006, PubMed:3886014). Does not ribophosphorylate adenine (PubMed:3886014). From Esch
  11921..12256   +  CDS            gpt (fragment): XGPT_ECOLI - Also known as gpp, gxu. Experimental evidence at protein level: Swiss-Prot protein existence level 1. Purine salvage pathway enzyme that catalyzes the transfer of the ribosyl-5-phosphate group from 5-phospho-alpha-D-ribose 1- diphosphate (PRPP) to the N9 position of the 6-oxopurines guanine and xanthine to form the corresponding ribonucleotides GMP (guanosine 5'- monophosphate) and XMP (xanthosine 5'-monophosphate), with the release of PPi. To a lesser extent, also acts on hypoxanthine (PubMed:9100006, PubMed:3886014). Does not ribophosphorylate adenine (PubMed:3886014). From Esch
  12351..12656   +  CDS            frsA (fragment): FRSA_ECOLI - Also known as yafA. Experimental evidence at protein level: Swiss-Prot protein existence level 1. Catalyzes the hydrolysis of esters (PubMed:15808744). Displays esterase activity toward pNP-butyrate (PubMed:15808744). May stimulate mixed-acid fermentation by acting as a fermentation/respiration switch that down-regulates respiration and up- regulates fermentation rates (PubMed:15169777). From Escherichia coli (strain K12).
  12660..41      +  CDS            small t antigen (fragment) (across the origin): SV40 (simian virus 40) small t antigen
>Addgene plasmid #235538 | pTRIP-SFFV-tagRFP657-2A-coICP0 | addgene full sequence | sequence record 471929 | Addgene NGS Result
ACATAATTGGACAAACTACCTACAGAGATTTAAAGCTCTAAGGTAAATATAAAATTTTTAAGTGTATAAT
GTGTTAAACTACTGATTCTAATTGTTTGTGTATTTTAGATTCCAACCTATGGAACTGATGAATGGGAGCA
GTGGTGGAATGCCTTTAATGAGGAAAACCTGTTTTGCTCAGAAGAAATGCCATCTAGTGATGATGAGGCT
ACTGCTGACTCTCAACATTCTACTCCTCCAAAAAAGAAGAGAAAGGTAGAAGACCCCAAGGACTTTCCTT
CAGAATTGCTAAGTTTTTTGAGTCATGCTGTGTTTAGTAATAGAACTCTTGCTTGCTTTGCTATTTACAC
CACAAAGGAAAAAGCTGCACTGCTATACAAGAAAATTATGGAAAAATATTCTGTAACCTTTATAAGTAGG
CATAACAGTTATAATCATAACATACTGTTTTTTCTTACTCCACACAGGCATAGAGTGTCTGCTATTAATA
ACTATGCTCAAAAATTGTGTACCTTTAGCTTTTTAATTTGTAAAGGGGTTAATAAGGAATATTTGATGTA
TAGTGCCTTGACTAGAGATCATAATCAGCCATACCACATTTGTAGAGGTTTTACTTGCTTTAAAAAACCT
CCCACACCTCCCCCTGAACCTGAAACATAAAATGAATGCAATTGTTGTTGTTAACTTGTTTATTGCAGCT
TATAATGGTTACAAATAAAGCAATAGCATCACAAATTTCACAAATAAAGCATTTTTTTCACTGCATTCTA
GTTGTGGTTTGTCCAAACTCATCAATGTATCTTATCATGTCTGGATCAACTGGATAACTCAAGCTAACCA
AAATCATCCCAAACTTCCCACCCCATACCCTATTACCACTGCCAATTACCTGTGGTTTCATTTACTCTAA
ACCTGTGATTCCTCTGAATTATTTTCATTTTAAAGAAATTGTATTTGTTAAATATGTACTACAAACTTAG
TAGTTGGAAGGGCTAATTCACTCCCAAAGAAGACAAGATATCCTTGATCTGTGGATCTACCACACACAAG
GCTACTTCCCTGATTAGCAGAACTACACACCAGGGCCAGGGGTCAGATATCCACTGACCTTTGGATGGTG
CTACAAGCTAGTACCAGTTGAGCCAGATAAGGTAGAAGAGGCCAATAAAGGAGAGAACACCAGCTTGTTA
CACCCTGTGAGCCTGCATGGGATGGATGACCCGGAGAGAGAAGTGTTAGAGTGGAGGTTTGACAGCCGCC
TAGCATTTCATCACGTGGCCCGAGAGCTGCATCCGGAGTACTTCAAGAACTGCTGATATCGAGCTTGCTA
CAAGGGACTTTCCGCTGGGGACTTTCCAGGGAGGCGTGGCCTGGGCGGGACTGGGGAGTGGCGAGCCCTC
AGATCCTGCATATAAGCAGCTGCTTTTTGCCTGTACTGGGTCTCTCTGGTTAGACCAGATCTGAGCCTGG
GAGCTCTCTGGCTAACTAGGGAACCCACTGCTTAAGCCTCAATAAAGCTTGCCTTGAGTGCTTCAAGTAG
TGTGTGCCCGTCTGTTGTGTGACTCTGGTAACTAGAGATCCCTCAGACCCTTTTAGTCAGTGTGGAAAAT
CTCTAGCAGTGGCGCCCGAACAGGGACTTGAAAGCGAAAGGGAAACCAGAGGAGCTCTCTCGACGCAGGA
CTCGGCTTGCTGAAGCGCGCACGGCAAGAGGCGAGGGGCGGCGACTGGTGAGTACGCCAAAAATTTTGAC
TAGCGGAGGCTAGAAGGAGAGAGATGGGTGCGAGAGCGTCAGTATTAAGCGGGGGAGAATTAGATCGCGA
TGGGAAAAAATTCGGTTAAGGCCAGGGGGAAAGAAAAAATATAAATTAAAACATATAGTATGGGCAAGCA
GGGAGCTAGAACGATTCGCAGTTAATCCTGGCCTGTTAGAAACATCAGAAGGCTGTAGACAAATACTGGG
ACAGCTACAACCATCCCTTCAGACAGGATCAGAAGAACTTAGATCATTATATAATACAGTAGCAACCCTC
TATTGTGTGCATCAAAGGATAGAGATAAAAGACACCAAGGAAGCTTTAGACAAGATAGAGGAAGAGCAAA
ACAAAAGTAAGACCACCGCACAGCAAGCGGCCGCTGATCTTCAGACCTGGAGGAGGAGATATGAGGGACA
ATTGGAGAAGTGAATTATATAAATATAAAGTAGTAAAAATTGAACCATTAGGAGTAGCACCCACCAAGGC
AAAGAGAAGAGTGGTGCAGAGAGAAAAAAGAGCAGTGGGAATAGGAGCTTTGTTCCTTGGGTTCTTGGGA
GCAGCAGGAAGCACTATGGGCGCAGCGTCAATGACGCTGACGGTACAGGCCAGACAATTATTGTCTGGTA
TAGTGCAGCAGCAGAACAATTTGCTGAGGGCTATTGAGGCGCAACAGCATCTGTTGCAACTCACAGTCTG
GGGCATCAAGCAGCTCCAGGCAAGAATCCTGGCTGTGGAAAGATACCTAAAGGATCAACAGCTCCTGGGG
ATTTGGGGTTGCTCTGGAAAACTCATTTGCACCACTGCTGTGCCTTGGAATGCTAGTTGGAGTAATAAAT
CTCTGGAACAGATTTGGAATCACACGACCTGGATGGAGTGGGACAGAGAAATTAACAATTACACAAGCTT
AATACACTCCTTAATTGAAGAATCGCAAAACCAGCAAGAAAAGAATGAACAAGAATTATTGGAATTAGAT
AAATGGGCAAGTTTGTGGAATTGGTTTAACATAACAAATTGGCTGTGGTATATAAAATTATTCATAATGA
TAGTAGGAGGCTTGGTAGGTTTAAGAATAGTTTTTGCTGTACTTTCTATAGTGAATAGAGTTAGGCAGGG
ATATTCACCATTATCGTTTCAGACCCACCTCCCAACCCCGAGGGGACCCGACAGGCCCGAAGGAATAGAA
GAAGAAGGTGGAGAGAGAGACAGAGACAGATCCATTCGATTAGTGAACGGATCTCGACGGTATCGCCGAA
TTCACAAATGGCAGTATTCATCCACAATTTTAAAAGAAAAGGGGGGATTGGGGGGTACAGTGCAGGGGAA
AGAATAGTAGACATAATAGCAACAGACATACAAACTAAAGAATTACAAAAACAAATTACAAAAATTCAAA
ATTTTCGGGTTTATTACAGGGACAGCAGAGATCCACTTTGGCTGATACGCGTCTGCAGCCCCGATAAAAT
AAAAGATTTTATTTAGTCTCCAGAAAAAGGGGGGAATGAAAGACCCCACCTGTAGGTTTGGCAAGCTAGC
TGCAGTAACGCCATTTTGCAAGGCATGGAAAAATACCAAACCAAGAATAGAGAAGTTCAGATCAAGGGCG
GGTACATGAAAATAGCTAACGTTGGGCCAAACAGGATATCTGCGGTGAGCAGTTTCGGCCCCGGCCCGGG
GCCAAGAACAGATGGTCACCGCAGTTTCGGCCCCGGCCCGAGGCCAAGAACAGATGGTCCCCAGATATGG
CCCAACCCTCAGCAGTTTCTTAAGACCCATCAGATGTTTCCAGGCTCCCCCAAGGACCTGAAATGACCCT
GCGCCTTATTTGAATTAACCAATCAGCCTGCTTCTCGCTTCTGTTCGCGCGCTTCTGCTTCCCGAGCTCT
ATAAAAGAGCTCACAACCCCTCACTCGGCGCGCCAGTCCTCCGACAGACTGAGTCGCCCGGGCCGCGGGC
TAGCGCCACCATGAGCGAGCTGATTAAGGAGAACATGCACATGAAGCTGTACATGGAGGGCACCGTGAAC
AACCACCACTTCAAGTGCACATCCGAGGGCGAAGGCAAGCCCTACGAGGGCACCCAGACCCAGAGAATCA
AGGTGGTCGAGGGCGGCCCTCTCCCCTTCGCCTTCGACATCCTGGCTACCAGCTTCATGTACGGCAGTCA
CACCTTCATCAACCACACCCAGGGCATCCCCGACTTCTGGAAGCAGTCCTTCCCTGAGGGCTTCACATGG
GAGAGAGTCACCACATACGAAGACGGGGGCGTGCTGACCGCTACCCAGGACACCAGCCTCCAGGACGGCT
GCCTCATCTACAACGTCAAGATCAGAGGGGTGAACTTCCCATCCAACGGCCCTGTGATGCAGAAGAAAAC
ACTCGGCTGGGAGGCCCACACCGAGATGCTGTACCCCGCTGACGGCGGCCTGGAAGGCAGAACCGCGCTG
GCCCTGAAGCTCGTGGGCGGGGGCCACCTGATCTGCAACTTCAAGACCACATACAGATCCAAGAAACCCG
CTAAGAACCTCAAGATGCCCGGCGTCTACTATGTGGACTACAGACTGGAAAGAATCAAGGAGGCCGACAA
AGAGACCTACGTCGAGCAGCACGAGGTGGCTGTGGCCAGATACTGCGACCTCCCTAGCAAACTGGGGCAC
AAGCTTAATGGAAGCGGAGCTACTAACTTCAGCCTGCTGAAGCAGGCTGGAGACGTGGAGGAGAACCCTG
GACCTGGATCCACTAGTGTCGACGAGCCTAGACCCGGAGCCAGCACAAGAAGACCCGAGGGAAGACCCCA
AAGAGAACCCGCCCCCGACGTGTGGGTCTTCCCTTGTGATAGGGACCTCCCCGATAGCAGCGATTCCGAA
GCTGAGACAGAGGTGGGAGGAAGAGGCGACGCTGACCACCACGATGACGACTCCGCTAGCGAGGCCGATT
CCACAGATACCGAGCTCTTCGAGACCGGACTGCTGGGCCCTCAAGGCGTCGATGGAGGAGCTGTGTCCGG
CGGCAGCCCTCCTAGAGAGGAAGACCCCGGAAGCTGTGGAGGCGCTCCTCCCAGAGAGGACGGAGGAAGC
GACGAAGGAGATGTGTGCGCCGTGTGCACAGACGAGATCGCCCCTCATCTGAGGTGTGACACCTTTCCTT
GCATGCATAGATTCTGCATCCCTTGCATGAAGACATGGATGCAGCTCAGAAACACATGCCCTCTGTGTAA
CGCTAAACTGGTGTATCTGATCGTCGGAGTGACACCTAGCGGCTCCTTTAGCACCATTCCTATCGTCAAC
GACCCCCAAACAAGAATGGAAGCTGAAGAAGCTGTGAGGGCCGGCACAGCCGTGGATTTCATCTGGACCG
GCAATCAGAGGTTTGCTCCTAGATATCTGACCCTCGGAGGACACACAGTGAGGGCTCTGTCCCCTACACA
CCCCGAGCCTACAACAGACGAAGACGACGACGACCTCGATGATGCCGACTACGTGCCCCCCGCCCCTAGG
AGAACACCTAGAGCTCCTCCTAGGAGAGGCGCTGCCGCTCCTCCCGTGACCGGCGGAGCCAGCCATGCTG
CCCCTCAACCCGCCGCTGCTAGGACAGCTCCCCCTAGCGCTCCCATTGGACCCCACGGAAGCAGCAACAC
AAACACCACCACCAATAGCTCCGGAGGCGGCGGCAGCAGACAAAGCAGAGCTGCCGCCCCTAGAGGAGCT
TCCGGACCTAGCGGAGGAGTCGGAGTCGGAGTGGGAGTGGTGGAGGCCGAAGCCGGAAGGCCCAGAGGAA
GAACCGGACCTCTGGTGAACAGACCCGCTCCTCTCGCTAACAATAGAGACCCCATTGTGATCAGCGACAG
CCCCCCCGCCTCCCCTCATAGGCCTCCCGCCGCTCCTATGCCCGGCAGCGCCCCTAGGCCCGGCCCTCCC
GCCAGCGCTGCTGCCAGCGGACCCGCCAGACCTAGGGCTGCTGTCGCTCCTTGCGTGAGAGCCCCTCCTC
CCGGCCCCGGACCTAGGGCCCCCGCCCCCGGAGCTGAACCCGCCGCCAGACCCGCCGATGCTAGAAGAGT
GCCCCAGTCCCATAGCTCTCTGGCTCAAGCTGCCAATCAAGAGCAATCTCTGTGCAGAGCTAGGGCTACA
GTCGCTAGAGGCAGCGGAGGACCCGGCGTGGAAGGCGGACACGGACCTAGCAGAGGAGCTGCTCCTTCCG
GAGCCGCTCCTCTGCCTTCCGCCGCTAGCGTGGAGCAAGAAGCCGCCGTGAGGCCTAGAAAGAGAAGGGG
CTCCGGCCAAGAGAACCCCAGCCCTCAGTCCACAAGACCTCCCCTCGCTCCCGCCGGCGCTAAAAGAGCC
GCCACACACCCTCCTAGCGATTCCGGCCCCGGAGGCAGAGGCCAAGGCGGACCCGGAACACCTCTGACAT
CCTCCGCCGCTTCCGCTAGCTCCAGCTCCGCCAGCTCCAGCAGCGCTCCTACACCCGCTGGAGCCGCTAG
CAGCGCTGCCGGAGCTGCTAGCAGCAGCGCTAGCGCTTCCAGCGGAGGAGCTGTCGGAGCCCTCGGAGGA
AGACAAGAGGAAACCTCTCTGGGACCTAGAGCCGCTAGCGGCCCTAGGGGCCCCAGAAAGTGCGCTAGAA
AGACAAGACATGCTGAGACCAGCGGCGCTGTGCCCGCCGGAGGACTGACAAGGTATCTGCCTATCAGCGG
AGTCAGCAGCGTGGTGGCTCTGAGCCCCTACGTGAACAAAACCATCACCGGAGATTGTCTGCCCATCCTC
GACATGGAGACCGGAAACATTGGCGCCTATGTGGTGCTGGTGGATCAGACCGGCAACATGGCTACCAGAC
TGAGAGCTGCCGTGCCCGGCTGGTCTAGAAGGACACTCCTCCCCGAGACAGCCGGAAACCACGTGATGCC
TCCCGAGTACCCCACAGCCCCCGCTAGCGAATGGAATAGCCTCTGGATGACACCCGTGGGCAATATGCTG
TTCGACCAAGGAACCCTCGTCGGCGCTCTGGATTTTAGATCTCTGAGGAGCAGACATCCTTGGTCCGGCG
AGCAAGGCGCTTCCACAAGAGACGAGGGAAAGCAGTGACTCGAGACCTAGAAAAACATGGAGCAATCACA
AGTAGCAATACAGCAGCTACCAATGCTGATTGTGCCTGGCTAGAAGCACAAGAGGAGGAGGAGGTGGGTT
TTCCAGTCACACCTCAGGTACCTTTAAGACCAATGACTTACAAGGCAGCTGTAGATCTTAGCCACTTTTT
AAAAGAAAAGGGGGGACTGGAAGGGCTAATTCACTCCCAACGAAGACAAAATCGTCGAGAGATGCTGCAT
ATAAGCAGCTGCTTTTTGCTTGTACTGGGTCTCTCTGGTTAGACCAGATCTGAGCCTGGGAGCTCTCTGG
CTAACTAGGGAACCCACTGCTTAAGCCTCAATAAAGCTTGCCTTGAGTGCTTCAAGTAGTGTGTGCCCGT
CTGTTGTGTGACTCTGGTAACTAGAGATCCCTCAGACCCTTTTAGTCAGTGTGGAAAATCTCTAGCAGTA
GTAGTTCATGTCATCTTATTATTCAGTATTTATAACTTGCAAAGAAATGAATATCAGAGAGTGAGAGGCC
TTGACATTATAATAGATTTAGCAGGAATTGAACTAGGAGTGGAGCACACAGGCAAAGCTGCAGAAGTACT
TGGAAGAAGCCACCAGAGATACTCACGATTCTGCACATACCTGGCTAATCCCAGATCCTAAGGATTACAT
TAAGTTTACTAACATTTATATAATGATTTATAGTTTAAAGTATAAACTTATCTAATTTACTATTCTGACA
GATATTAATTAATCCTCAAATATCATAAGAGATGATTACTATTATCCCCATTTAACACAAGAGGAAACTG
AGAGGGAAAGATGTTGAAGTAATTTTCCCACAATTACAGCATCCGTTAGTTACGACTCTATGATCTTCTG
ACACAAATTCCATTTACTCCTCACCCTATGACTCAGTCGAATATATCAAAGTTATGGACATTATGCTAAG
TAACAAATTACCCTTTTATATAGTAAATACTGAGTAGATTGAGAGAAGAAATTGTTTGCAAACCTGAATA
GCTTCAAGAAGAAGAGAAGTGAGGATAAGAATAACAGTTGTCATTTAACAAGTTTTAACAAGTAACTTGG
TTAGAAAGGGATTCAAATGCATAAAGCAAGGGATAAATTTTTCTGGCAACAAGACTATACAATATAACCT
TAAATATGACTTCAAATAATTGTTGGAACTTGATAAAACTAATTAAATATTATTGAAGATTATCAATATT
ATAAATGTAATTTACTTTTAAAAAGGGAACATAGAAATGTGTATCATTAGAGTAGAAAACAATCCTTATT
ATCACAATTTGTCAAAACAAGTTTGTTATTAACACAAGTAGAATACTGCATTCAATTAAGTTGACTGCAG
ATTTTGTGTTTTGTTAAAATTAGAAAGAGATAACAACAATTTGAATTATTGAAAGTAACATGTAAATAGT
TCTACATACGTTCTTTTGACATCTTGTTCAATCATTGATCGAAGTTCTTTATCTTGGAAGAATTTGTTCC
AAAGACTCTGAAATAAGGAAAACAATCTATTATATAGTCTCACACCTTTGTTTTACTTTTAGTGATTTCA
ATTTAATAATGTAAATGGTTAAAATTTATTCTTCTCTGAGATCATTTCACATTGCAGATAGAAAACCTGA
GACTGGGGTAATTTTTATTAAAATCTAATTTAATCTCAGAAACACATCTTTATTCTAACATCAATTTTTC
CAGTTTGATATTATCATATAAAGTCAGCCTTCCTCATCTGCAGGTTCCACAACAAAAATCCAACCAACTG
TGGATCAAAAATATTGGGAAAAAATTAAAAATAGCAATACAACAATAAAAAAATACAAATCAGAAAAACA
GCACAGTATAACAACTTTATTTAGCATTTACAATCTATTAGGTATTATAAGTAATCTAGCCAGATCCTCT
ACGCCGGACGCATCGTGGCCGGCATCACCGGCGCCACAGGTGCGGTTGCTGGCGCCTATATCGCCGACAT
CACCGATGGGGAAGATCGGGCTCGCCACTTCGGGCTCATGAGCGCTTGTTTCGGCGTGGGTATGGTGGCA
GGCCCCGTGGCCGGGGGACTGTTGGGCGCCATCTCCTTGCATGCACCATTCCTTGCGGCGGCGGTGCTCA
ACGGCCTCAACCTACTACTGGGCTGCTTCCTAATGCAGGAGTCGCATAAGGGAGAGCGTCGAATGGTGCA
CTCTCAGTACAATCTGCTCTGATGCCGCATAGTTAAGCCAGCCCCGACACCCGCCAACACCCGCTGACGC
GCCCTGACGGGCTTGTCTGCTCCCGGCATCCGCTTACAGACAAGCTGTGACCGTCTCCGGGAGCTGCATG
TGTCAGAGGTTTTCACCGTCATCACCGAAACGCGCGAGACGAAAGGGCCTCGTGATACGCCTATTTTTAT
AGGTTAATGTCATGATAATAATGGTTTCTTAGACGTCAGGTGGCACTTTTCGGGGAAATGTGCGCGGAAC
CCCTATTTGTTTATTTTTCTAAATACATTCAAATATGTATCCGCTCATGAGACAATAACCCTGATAAATG
CTTCAATAATATTGAAAAAGGAAGAGTATGAGTATTCAACATTTCCGTGTCGCCCTTATTCCCTTTTTTG
CGGCATTTTGCCTTCCTGTTTTTGCTCACCCAGAAACGCTGGTGAAAGTAAAAGATGCTGAAGATCAGTT
GGGTGCACGAGTGGGTTACATCGAACTGGATCTCAACAGCGGTAAGATCCTTGAGAGTTTTCGCCCCGAA
GAACGTTTTCCAATGATGAGCACTTTTAAAGTTCTGCTATGTGGCGCGGTATTATCCCGTATTGACGCCG
GGCAAGAGCAACTCGGTCGCCGCATACACTATTCTCAGAATGACTTGGTTGAGTACTCACCAGTCACAGA
AAAGCATCTTACGGATGGCATGACAGTAAGAGAATTATGCAGTGCTGCCATAACCATGAGTGATAACACT
GCGGCCAACTTACTTCTGACAACGATCGGAGGACCGAAGGAGCTAACCGCTTTTTTGCACAACATGGGGG
ATCATGTAACTCGCCTTGATCGTTGGGAACCGGAGCTGAATGAAGCCATACCAAACGACGAGCGTGACAC
CACGATGCCTGTAGCAATGGCAACAACGTTGCGCAAACTATTAACTGGCGAACTACTTACTCTAGCTTCC
CGGCAACAATTAATAGACTGGATGGAGGCGGATAAAGTTGCAGGACCACTTCTGCGCTCGGCCCTTCCGG
CTGGCTGGTTTATTGCTGATAAATCTGGAGCCGGTGAGCGTGGGTCTCGCGGTATCATTGCAGCACTGGG
GCCAGATGGTAAGCCCTCCCGTATCGTAGTTATCTACACGACGGGGAGTCAGGCAACTATGGATGAACGA
AATAGACAGATCGCTGAGATAGGTGCCTCACTGATTAAGCATTGGTAACTGTCAGACCAAGTTTACTCAT
ATATACTTTAGATTGATTTAAAACTTCATTTTTAATTTAAAAGGATCTAGGTGAAGATCCTTTTTGATAA
TCTCATGACCAAAATCCCTTAACGTGAGTTTTCGTTCCACTGAGCGTCAGACCCCGTAGAAAAGATCAAA
GGATCTTCTTGAGATCCTTTTTTTCTGCGCGTAATCTGCTGCTTGCAAACAAAAAAACCACCGCTACCAG
CGGTGGTTTGTTTGCCGGATCAAGAGCTACCAACTCTTTTTCCGAAGGTAACTGGCTTCAGCAGAGCGCA
GATACCAAATACTGTTCTTCTAGTGTAGCCGTAGTTAGGCCACCACTTCAAGAACTCTGTAGCACCGCCT
ACATACCTCGCTCTGCTAATCCTGTTACCAGTGGCTGCTGCCAGTGGCGATAAGTCGTGTCTTACCGGGT
TGGACTCAAGACGATAGTTACCGGATAAGGCGCAGCGGTCGGGCTGAACGGGGGGTTCGTGCACACAGCC
CAGCTTGGAGCGAACGACCTACACCGAACTGAGATACCTACAGCGTGAGCTATGAGAAAGCGCCACGCTT
CCCGAAGGGAGAAAGGCGGACAGGTATCCGGTAAGCGGCAGGGTCGGAACAGGAGAGCGCACGAGGGAGC
TTCCAGGGGGAAACGCCTGGTATCTTTATAGTCCTGTCGGGTTTCGCCACCTCTGACTTGAGCGTCGATT
TTTGTGATGCTCGTCAGGGGGGCGGAGCCTATGGAAAAACGCCAGCAACGCGGCCTTTTTACGGTTCCTG
GCCTTTTGCTGGCCTTTTGCTCACATGTTCTTTCCTGCGTTATCCCCTGATTCTGTGGATAACCGTATTA
CCGCCTTTGAGTGAGCTGATACCGCTCGCCGCAGCCGAACGACCGAGCGCAGCGAGTCAGTGAGCGAGGA
AGCGGAAGAGCGCCCAATACGCAAACCGCCTCTCCCCGCGCGTTGGCCGATTCATTAATGCAGCTGTGGA
ATGTGTGTCAGTTAGGGTGTGGAAAGTCCCCAGGCTCCCCAGCAGGCAGAAGTATGCAAAGCATGCATCT
CAATTAGTCAGCAACCAGGTGTGGAAAGTCCCCAGGCTCCCCAGCAGGCAGAAGTATGCAAAGCATGCAT
CTCAATTAGTCAGCAACCATAGTCCCGCCCCTAACTCCGCCCATCCCGCCCCTAACTCCGCCCAGTTCCG
CCCATTCTCCGCCCCATGGCTGACTAATTTTTTTTATTTATGCAGAGGCCGAGGCCGCCTCGGCCTCTGA
GCTATTCCAGAAGTAGTGAGGAGGCTTTTTTGGAGGCCTAGGCTTTTGCAAAAAGCTTGGACACAAGACA
GGCTTGCGAGATATGTTTGAGAATACCACTTTATCCCGCGTCAGGGAGAGGCAGTGCGTAAAAAGACGCG
GACTCATGTGAAATACTGGTTTTTAGTGCGCCAGATCTCTATAATCTCGCGCAACCTATTTTCCCCTCGA
ACACTTTTTAAGCCGTAGATAAACAGGCTGGGACACTTCACATGAGCGAAAAATACATCGTCACCTGGGA
CATGTTGCAGATCCATGCACGTAAACTCGCAAGCCGACTGATGCCTTCTGAACAATGGAAAGGCATTATT
GCCGTAAGCCGTGGCGGTCTGTACCGGGTGCGTTACTGGCGCGTGAACTGGGTATTCGTCATGTCGATAC
CGTTTGTATTTCCAGCTACGATCACGACAACCAGCGCGAGCTTAAAGTGCTGAAACGCGCAGAAGGCGAT
GGCGAAGGCTTCATCGTTATTGATGACCTGGTGGATACCGGTGGTACTGCGGTTGCGATTCGTGAAATGT
ATCCAAAAGCGCACTTTGTCACCATCTTCGCAAAACCGGCTGGTCGTCCGCTGGTTGATGACTATGTTGT
TGATATCCCGCAAGATACCTGGATTGAACAGCCGTGGGATATGGGCGTCGTATTCGTCCCGCCAATCTCC
GGTCGCTAATCTTTTCAACGCCTGGCACTGCCGGGCGTTGTTCTTTTTAACTTCAGGCGGGTTACAATAG
TTTCCAGTAAGTATTCTGGAGGCTGCATCCATGACACAGGCAAACCTGAGCGAAACCCTGTTCAAACCCC
GCTTTAAACATCCTGAAACCTCGACGCTAGTCCGCCGCTTTAATCACGGCGCACAACCGCCTGTGCAGTC
GGCCCTTGATGGTAAAACCATCCCTCACTGGTATCGCATGATTAACCGTCTGATGTGGATCTGGCGCGGC
ATTGACCCACGCGAAATCCTCGACGTCCAGGCACGTATTGTGATGAGCGATGCCGAACGTACCGACGATG
ATTTATACGATACGGTGATTGGCTACCGTGGCGGCAACTGGATTTATGAGTGGGCCCCGGATCTTTGTGA
AGGAACCTTACTTCTGTGGTGTG
